Addgene plasmid #247505: pHR-Gal4UAS-PGK-BFP
Purpose: GAL4/UAS expression of BFP
Depositing lab: Wendell Lim. Depositing organization: University of California, San Francisco (UCSF). Publication: Programming tissue-sensing T cells that deliver therapies to the brain. Simic MS, Watchmaker PB, Gupta S, Wang Y, Sagan SA, Duecker J, Shepherd C, Diebold D, Pineo-Cavanaugh P, Haegelin J, Zhu R, Ng B, Yu W, Tonai Y, Cardarelli L, Reddy NR, Sidhu SS, Troyanskaya O, Hauser SL, Wilson MR, Zamvil SS, Okada H, Lim WA. Science. 2024 Dec 6;386(6726):eadl4237. doi: 10.1126/science.adl4237. Epub 2024 Dec 6. PubMed 39636984.
Backbone
  Vector backbone: pHR
  Vector type: Mammalian Expression, Lentiviral
Growth in bacteria
  Bacterial resistance: Ampicillin, 100 μg/mL
  Growth temperature: 37°C
  Growth strain: NEB Stable
  Copy number: High Copy
Gene/Insert
  Gene/Insert name: GAL4/UAS expression of BFP
  Species: Synthetic
Resource information
  A portion of this plasmid was derived from a plasmid made by: Wendell Lim (pHR backbone Gal4UAS and mCMV promoter, Addgene #79119; PGK promoter, Addgene #79120).
Terms and licenses: Academic/Nonprofit Terms; Industry Terms: Not Available to Industry
Depositor comments: There is an indel in the PGK promoter that differs between the Addgene NGS sequence and the depositor reference; the depositor confirms that this is not of concern for plasmid function.
How to cite: pHR-Gal4UAS-PGK-BFP was a gift from Wendell Lim (Addgene plasmid # 247505 ; http://n2t.net/addgene:247505 ; RRID:Addgene_247505)
