[The description below was written by a language model from this plasmid's Addgene catalogue record and pLannotate feature annotations shown in this document.]
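Description:
pHR-Gal4UAS-PGK-BFP is a self-inactivating HIV-1-based lentiviral transfer plasmid on the pHR backbone, intended for mammalian expression after packaging into lentivirus. In bacteria it is maintained through a high-copy ColE1/pUC-type origin and selected with ampicillin via the β-lactamase gene. The backbone outside the viral region also carries legacy pieces typical of older pHR vectors: an SV40 promoter followed by gpt fragments, the SV40 small t intron and poly(A) signal, and remnants of tetracycline resistance, rop, bom and lacI. These appear as fragments and are not described as functional in the record.

The viral cassette runs from a truncated 5' LTR through the Ψ packaging signal, a partial gag sequence, the RRE for Rev-dependent nuclear export and the cPPT/CTS, to a ΔU3 3' LTR that inactivates LTR-driven transcription after integration. Between these lie a minimal CMV promoter and, downstream, a mouse PGK promoter directly preceding the TagBFP coding sequence, followed by WPRE to enhance transcript expression. The catalogue notes that the Gal4 UAS and minimal CMV elements derive from an earlier response-element plasmid. The UAS repeats themselves are not annotated in the feature table, though they would be expected upstream of the minimal CMV promoter.

The stated purpose is GAL4/UAS expression of BFP. However, no coding sequence is annotated between the minimal CMV and PGK promoters, and BFP sits immediately behind the constitutive PGK promoter. The layout therefore resembles an empty Gal4-responsive cassette with BFP as a marker of transduced cells, a point the record does not clarify. The depositor reports an indel in the PGK promoter relative to their reference sequence and considers it functionally harmless. The associated publication concerns engineered tissue-sensing T cells.
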