Features (pLannotate 1.2.2; 35 found; start..end, strand, type, name):
     37..105     +  CDS            nef (fragment): NEF_HV1Z2 - Experimental evidence at protein level: Swiss-Prot protein existence level 1. Extracellular Nef protein targets CD4(+) T-lymphocytes for apoptosis by interacting with CXCR4 surface receptors. From Human immunodeficiency virus type 1 group M subtype D (isolate Z2/CDC-Z34) (HIV-1).
    107..340     +  LTR            3' LTR (ΔU3): self-inactivating 3' long terminal repeat (LTR) from HIV-1
    365..383     -  promoter       SP6 promoter: promoter for bacteriophage SP6 RNA polymerase
    611..890     +  CDS            TcR (fragment): tetracycline efflux protein; tet; confers resistance to tetracycline
    891..939     -  misc_feature   bom (fragment): basis of mobility region from pBR322
   1041..1076    -  CDS            rop (fragment): Rop protein, which maintains plasmids at low copy number; rop
   1171..1275    +  promoter       AmpR promoter: bla
   1276..2136    +  CDS            AmpR: β-lactamase; bla; confers resistance to ampicillin, carbenicillin, and related antibiotics
   2307..2895    +  rep_origin     ori: high-copy-number ColE1/pMB1/pBR322/pUC origin of replication
   3078..3134    +  CDS            lacI (fragment): lac repressor; lacI; The lac repressor binds to the lac operator to inhibit transcription in E. coli. This inhibition can be relieved by adding lactose or isopropyl-β-D-thiogalactopyranoside (IPTG).
   3141..3470    +  promoter       SV40 promoter: SV40 enhancer and early promoter
   3670..3789    +  CDS            gpt (fragment): XGPT_ECOLI - Also known as gpp, gxu. Experimental evidence at protein level: Swiss-Prot protein existence level 1. Purine salvage pathway enzyme that catalyzes the transfer of the ribosyl-5-phosphate group from 5-phospho-alpha-D-ribose 1- diphosphate (PRPP) to the N9 position of the 6-oxopurines guanine and xanthine to form the corresponding ribonucleotides GMP (guanosine 5'- monophosphate) and XMP (xanthosine 5'-monophosphate), with the release of PPi. To a lesser extent, also acts on hypoxanthine (PubMed:9100006, PubMed:3886014). Does not ribophosphorylate adenine (PubMed:3886014). From Esch
   3789..4124    +  CDS            gpt (fragment): XGPT_ECOLI - Also known as gpp, gxu. Experimental evidence at protein level: Swiss-Prot protein existence level 1. Purine salvage pathway enzyme that catalyzes the transfer of the ribosyl-5-phosphate group from 5-phospho-alpha-D-ribose 1- diphosphate (PRPP) to the N9 position of the 6-oxopurines guanine and xanthine to form the corresponding ribonucleotides GMP (guanosine 5'- monophosphate) and XMP (xanthosine 5'-monophosphate), with the release of PPi. To a lesser extent, also acts on hypoxanthine (PubMed:9100006, PubMed:3886014). Does not ribophosphorylate adenine (PubMed:3886014). From Esch
   4219..4524    +  CDS            frsA (fragment): FRSA_ECOLI - Also known as yafA. Experimental evidence at protein level: Swiss-Prot protein existence level 1. Catalyzes the hydrolysis of esters (PubMed:15808744). Displays esterase activity toward pNP-butyrate (PubMed:15808744). May stimulate mixed-acid fermentation by acting as a fermentation/respiration switch that down-regulates respiration and up- regulates fermentation rates (PubMed:15169777). From Escherichia coli (strain K12).
   4528..4602    +  CDS            small t antigen (fragment): SV40 (simian virus 40) small t antigen
   4604..4669    +  intron         small t intron: SV40 (simian virus 40) small t antigen intron
   4799..4819    +  CDS            SV40 NLS: nuclear localization signal of SV40 (simian virus 40) large T antigen
   5138..5221    +  CDS            large T antigen (fragment): large T antigen from SV40 (simian virus 40)
   5244..5378    +  polyA_signal   SV40 poly(A) signal: SV40 polyadenylation signal
   5545..5874    +  CDS            nef (fragment): NEF_HV1BR - Experimental evidence at protein level: Swiss-Prot protein existence level 1. Extracellular Nef protein targets CD4(+) T-lymphocytes for apoptosis by interacting with CXCR4 surface receptors (PubMed:14990729). From Human immunodeficiency virus type 1 group M subtype B (isolate BRU/LAI) (HIV-1).
   5922..6179    +  LTR            5' LTR (truncated): truncated 5' long terminal repeat (LTR) from HIV-1
   6226..6351    +  misc_feature   HIV-1 Ψ: packaging signal of human immunodeficiency virus type 1
   6335..6673    +  CDS            HIV-1 gag (fragment): gag protein from human immunodeficiency virus 1; gag
   6848..7081    +  misc_feature   RRE: The Rev response element (RRE) of HIV-1 allows for Rev-dependent mRNA export from the nucleus to the cytoplasm.
   7458..7558    +  CDS            Rev (fragment): human immunodeficiency virus 1 (HIV-1) Rev protein; rev; enhances nuclear export of unspliced and incompletely spliced viral mRNAs
   7595..7712    +  misc_feature   cPPT/CTS: central polypurine tract and central termination sequence of HIV-1
   7749..7772    -  misc_feature   MCS (fragment): pBluescript multiple cloning site
   7905..7941    +  promoter       minimal CMV promoter (fragment): human cytomegalovirus (CMV) immediate early promoter
   8044..8390    +  promoter       PGK promoter (fragment): mouse phosphoglycerate kinase 1 promoter
   8383..8496    +  promoter       PGK promoter (fragment): mouse phosphoglycerate kinase 1 promoter
   8517..9218    +  CDS            TagBFP: monomeric blue fluorescent protein mammalian codon-optimized
   9279..9309    +  misc_feature   MCS (fragment): pUC18/19 multiple cloning site
   9310..9328    +  misc_feature   MCS (fragment): pBluescript multiple cloning site
   9328..9916    +  misc_feature   WPRE: woodchuck hepatitis virus posttranscriptional regulatory element
   9917..20      +  misc_feature   MCS (fragment) (across the origin): pBluescript multiple cloning site
>Addgene plasmid #247505 | pHR-Gal4UAS-PGK-BFP | addgene full sequence | sequence record 491889 | Addgene NGS Result
GATACCGTCGACCTCGAGGGAATTAATTCGAGCTCGGTACCTTTAAGACCAATGACTTACAAGGCAGCTG
TAGATCTTAGCCACTTTTTAAAAGAAAAGGGGGGACTGGAAGGGCTAATTCACTCCCAACGAAGACAAGA
TCTGCTTTTTGCTTGTACTGGGTCTCTCTGGTTAGACCAGATCTGAGCCTGGGAGCTCTCTGGCTAACTA
GGGAACCCACTGCTTAAGCCTCAATAAAGCTTGCCTTGAGTGCTTCAAGTAGTGTGTGCCCGTCTGTTGT
GTGACTCTGGTAACTAGAGATCCCTCAGACCCTTTTAGTCAGTGTGGAAAATCTCTAGCAGCATCTAGAA
TTAATTCCGTGTATTCTATAGTGTCACCTAAATCGTATGTGTATGATACATAAGGTTATGTATTAATTGT
AGCCGCGTTCTAACGACAATATGTACAAGCCTAATTGTGTAGCATCTGGCTTACTGAAGCAGACCCTATC
ATCTCTCTCGTAAACTGCCGTCAGAGTCGGTTTGGTTGGACGAACCTTCTGAGTTTCTGGTAACGCCGTC
CCGCACCCGGAAATGGTCAGCGAACCAATCAGCAGGGTCATCGCTAGCCAGATCCTCTACGCCGGACGCA
TCGTGGCCGGCATCACCGGCGCCACAGGTGCGGTTGCTGGCGCCTATATCGCCGACATCACCGATGGGGA
AGATCGGGCTCGCCACTTCGGGCTCATGAGCGCTTGTTTCGGCGTGGGTATGGTGGCAGGCCCCGTGGCC
GGGGGACTGTTGGGCGCCATCTCCTTGCATGCACCATTCCTTGCGGCGGCGGTGCTCAACGGCCTCAACC
TACTACTGGGCTGCTTCCTAATGCAGGAGTCGCATAAGGGAGAGCGTCGAATGGTGCACTCTCAGTACAA
TCTGCTCTGATGCCGCATAGTTAAGCCAGCCCCGACACCCGCCAACACCCGCTGACGCGCCCTGACGGGC
TTGTCTGCTCCCGGCATCCGCTTACAGACAAGCTGTGACCGTCTCCGGGAGCTGCATGTGTCAGAGGTTT
TCACCGTCATCACCGAAACGCGCGAGACGAAAGGGCCTCGTGATACGCCTATTTTTATAGGTTAATGTCA
TGATAATAATGGTTTCTTAGACGTCAGGTGGCACTTTTCGGGGAAATGTGCGCGGAACCCCTATTTGTTT
ATTTTTCTAAATACATTCAAATATGTATCCGCTCATGAGACAATAACCCTGATAAATGCTTCAATAATAT
TGAAAAAGGAAGAGTATGAGTATTCAACATTTCCGTGTCGCCCTTATTCCCTTTTTTGCGGCATTTTGCC
TTCCTGTTTTTGCTCACCCAGAAACGCTGGTGAAAGTAAAAGATGCTGAAGATCAGTTGGGTGCACGAGT
GGGTTACATCGAACTGGATCTCAACAGCGGTAAGATCCTTGAGAGTTTTCGCCCCGAAGAACGTTTTCCA
ATGATGAGCACTTTTAAAGTTCTGCTATGTGGCGCGGTATTATCCCGTATTGACGCCGGGCAAGAGCAAC
TCGGTCGCCGCATACACTATTCTCAGAATGACTTGGTTGAGTACTCACCAGTCACAGAAAAGCATCTTAC
GGATGGCATGACAGTAAGAGAATTATGCAGTGCTGCCATAACCATGAGTGATAACACTGCGGCCAACTTA
CTTCTGACAACGATCGGAGGACCGAAGGAGCTAACCGCTTTTTTGCACAACATGGGGGATCATGTAACTC
GCCTTGATCGTTGGGAACCGGAGCTGAATGAAGCCATACCAAACGACGAGCGTGACACCACGATGCCTGT
AGCAATGGCAACAACGTTGCGCAAACTATTAACTGGCGAACTACTTACTCTAGCTTCCCGGCAACAATTA
ATAGACTGGATGGAGGCGGATAAAGTTGCAGGACCACTTCTGCGCTCGGCCCTTCCGGCTGGCTGGTTTA
TTGCTGATAAATCTGGAGCCGGTGAGCGTGGGTCTCGCGGTATCATTGCAGCACTGGGGCCAGATGGTAA
GCCCTCCCGTATCGTAGTTATCTACACGACGGGGAGTCAGGCAACTATGGATGAACGAAATAGACAGATC
GCTGAGATAGGTGCCTCACTGATTAAGCATTGGTAACTGTCAGACCAAGTTTACTCATATATACTTTAGA
TTGATTTAAAACTTCATTTTTAATTTAAAAGGATCTAGGTGAAGATCCTTTTTGATAATCTCATGACCAA
AATCCCTTAACGTGAGTTTTCGTTCCACTGAGCGTCAGACCCCGTAGAAAAGATCAAAGGATCTTCTTGA
GATCCTTTTTTTCTGCGCGTAATCTGCTGCTTGCAAACAAAAAAACCACCGCTACCAGCGGTGGTTTGTT
TGCCGGATCAAGAGCTACCAACTCTTTTTCCGAAGGTAACTGGCTTCAGCAGAGCGCAGATACCAAATAC
TGTTCTTCTAGTGTAGCCGTAGTTAGGCCACCACTTCAAGAACTCTGTAGCACCGCCTACATACCTCGCT
CTGCTAATCCTGTTACCAGTGGCTGCTGCCAGTGGCGATAAGTCGTGTCTTACCGGGTTGGACTCAAGAC
GATAGTTACCGGATAAGGCGCAGCGGTCGGGCTGAACGGGGGGTTCGTGCACACAGCCCAGCTTGGAGCG
AACGACCTACACCGAACTGAGATACCTACAGCGTGAGCTATGAGAAAGCGCCACGCTTCCCGAAGGGAGA
AAGGCGGACAGGTATCCGGTAAGCGGCAGGGTCGGAACAGGAGAGCGCACGAGGGAGCTTCCAGGGGGAA
ACGCCTGGTATCTTTATAGTCCTGTCGGGTTTCGCCACCTCTGACTTGAGCGTCGATTTTTGTGATGCTC
GTCAGGGGGGCGGAGCCTATGGAAAAACGCCAGCAACGCGGCCTTTTTACGGTTCCTGGCCTTTTGCTGG
CCTTTTGCTCACATGTTCTTTCCTGCGTTATCCCCTGATTCTGTGGATAACCGTATTACCGCCTTTGAGT
GAGCTGATACCGCTCGCCGCAGCCGAACGACCGAGCGCAGCGAGTCAGTGAGCGAGGAAGCGGAAGAGCG
CCCAATACGCAAACCGCCTCTCCCCGCGCGTTGGCCGATTCATTAATGCAGCTGTGGAATGTGTGTCAGT
TAGGGTGTGGAAAGTCCCCAGGCTCCCCAGCAGGCAGAAGTATGCAAAGCATGCATCTCAATTAGTCAGC
AACCAGGTGTGGAAAGTCCCCAGGCTCCCCAGCAGGCAGAAGTATGCAAAGCATGCATCTCAATTAGTCA
GCAACCATAGTCCCGCCCCTAACTCCGCCCATCCCGCCCCTAACTCCGCCCAGTTCCGCCCATTCTCCGC
CCCATGGCTGACTAATTTTTTTTATTTATGCAGAGGCCGAGGCCGCCTCGGCCTCTGAGCTATTCCAGAA
GTAGTGAGGAGGCTTTTTTGGAGGCCTAGGCTTTTGCAAAAAGCTTGGACACAAGACAGGCTTGCGAGAT
ATGTTTGAGAATACCACTTTATCCCGCGTCAGGGAGAGGCAGTGCGTAAAAAGACGCGGACTCATGTGAA
ATACTGGTTTTTAGTGCGCCAGATCTCTATAATCTCGCGCAACCTATTTTCCCCTCGAACACTTTTTAAG
CCGTAGATAAACAGGCTGGGACACTTCACATGAGCGAAAAATACATCGTCACCTGGGACATGTTGCAGAT
CCATGCACGTAAACTCGCAAGCCGACTGATGCCTTCTGAACAATGGAAAGGCATTATTGCCGTAAGCCGT
GGCGGTCTGTACCGGGTGCGTTACTGGCGCGTGAACTGGGTATTCGTCATGTCGATACCGTTTGTATTTC
CAGCTACGATCACGACAACCAGCGCGAGCTTAAAGTGCTGAAACGCGCAGAAGGCGATGGCGAAGGCTTC
ATCGTTATTGATGACCTGGTGGATACCGGTGGTACTGCGGTTGCGATTCGTGAAATGTATCCAAAAGCGC
ACTTTGTCACCATCTTCGCAAAACCGGCTGGTCGTCCGCTGGTTGATGACTATGTTGTTGATATCCCGCA
AGATACCTGGATTGAACAGCCGTGGGATATGGGCGTCGTATTCGTCCCGCCAATCTCCGGTCGCTAATCT
TTTCAACGCCTGGCACTGCCGGGCGTTGTTCTTTTTAACTTCAGGCGGGTTACAATAGTTTCCAGTAAGT
ATTCTGGAGGCTGCATCCATGACACAGGCAAACCTGAGCGAAACCCTGTTCAAACCCCGCTTTAAACATC
CTGAAACCTCGACGCTAGTCCGCCGCTTTAATCACGGCGCACAACCGCCTGTGCAGTCGGCCCTTGATGG
TAAAACCATCCCTCACTGGTATCGCATGATTAACCGTCTGATGTGGATCTGGCGCGGCATTGACCCACGC
GAAATCCTCGACGTCCAGGCACGTATTGTGATGAGCGATGCCGAACGTACCGACGATGATTTATACGATA
CGGTGATTGGCTACCGTGGCGGCAACTGGATTTATGAGTGGGCCCCGGATCTTTGTGAAGGAACCTTACT
TCTGTGGTGTGACATAATTGGACAAACTACCTACAGAGATTTAAAGCTCTAAGGTAAATATAAAATTTTT
AAGTGTATAATGTGTTAAACTACTGATTCTAATTGTTTGTGTATTTTAGATTCCAACCTATGGAACTGAT
GAATGGGAGCAGTGGTGGAATGCCTTTAATGAGGAAAACCTGTTTTGCTCAGAAGAAATGCCATCTAGTG
ATGATGAGGCTACTGCTGACTCTCAACATTCTACTCCTCCAAAAAAGAAGAGAAAGGTAGAAGACCCCAA
GGACTTTCCTTCAGAATTGCTAAGTTTTTTGAGTCATGCTGTGTTTAGTAATAGAACTCTTGCTTGCTTT
GCTATTTACACCACAAAGGAAAAAGCTGCACTGCTATACAAGAAAATTATGGAAAAATATTCTGTAACCT
TTATAAGTAGGCATAACAGTTATAATCATAACATACTGTTTTTTCTTACTCCACACAGGCATAGAGTGTC
TGCTATTAATAACTATGCTCAAAAATTGTGTACCTTTAGCTTTTTAATTTGTAAAGGGGTTAATAAGGAA
TATTTGATGTATAGTGCCTTGACTAGAGATCATAATCAGCCATACCACATTTGTAGAGGTTTTACTTGCT
TTAAAAAACCTCCCACACCTCCCCCTGAACCTGAAACATAAAATGAATGCAATTGTTGTTGTTAACTTGT
TTATTGCAGCTTATAATGGTTACAAATAAAGCAATAGCATCACAAATTTCACAAATAAAGCATTTTTTTC
ACTGCATTCTAGTTGTGGTTTGTCCAAACTCATCAATGTATCTTATCATGTCTGGATCAACTGGATAACT
CAAGCTAACCAAAATCATCCCAAACTTCCCACCCCATACCCTATTACCACTGCCAATTACCTGTGGTTTC
ATTTACTCTAAACCTGTGATTCCTCTGAATTATTTTCATTTTAAAGAAATTGTATTTGTTAAATATGTAC
TACAAACTTAGTAGTTGGAAGGGCTAATTCACTCCCAAAGAAGACAAGATATCCTTGATCTGTGGATCTA
CCACACACAAGGCTACTTCCCTGATTAGCAGAACTACACACCAGGGCCAGGGGTCAGATATCCACTGACC
TTTGGATGGTGCTACAAGCTAGTACCAGTTGAGCCAGATAAGGTAGAAGAGGCCAATAAAGGAGAGAACA
CCAGCTTGTTACACCCTGTGAGCCTGCATGGGATGGATGACCCGGAGAGAGAAGTGTTAGAGTGGAGGTT
TGACAGCCGCCTAGCATTTCATCACGTGGCCCGAGAGCTGCATCCGGAGTACTTCAAGAACTGCTGATAT
CGAGCTTGCTACAAGGGACTTTCCGCTGGGGACTTTCCAGGGAGGCGTGGCCTGGGCGGGACTGGGGAGT
GGCGAGCCCTCAGATCCTGCATATAAGCAGCTGCTTTTTGCCTGTACTGGGTCTCTCTGGTTAGACCAGA
TCTGAGCCTGGGAGCTCTCTGGCTAACTAGGGAACCCACTGCTTAAGCCTCAATAAAGCTTGCCTTGAGT
GCTTCAAGTAGTGTGTGCCCGTCTGTTGTGTGACTCTGGTAACTAGAGATCCCTCAGACCCTTTTAGTCA
GTGTGGAAAATCTCTAGCAGTGGCGCCCGAACAGGGACTTGAAAGCGAAAGGGAAACCAGAGGAGCTCTC
TCGACGCAGGACTCGGCTTGCTGAAGCGCGCACGGCAAGAGGCGAGGGGCGGCGACTGGTGAGTACGCCA
AAAATTTTGACTAGCGGAGGCTAGAAGGAGAGAGATGGGTGCGAGAGCGTCAGTATTAAGCGGGGGAGAA
TTAGATCGCGATGGGAAAAAATTCGGTTAAGGCCAGGGGGAAAGAAAAAATATAAATTAAAACATATAGT
ATGGGCAAGCAGGGAGCTAGAACGATTCGCAGTTAATCCTGGCCTGTTAGAAACATCAGAAGGCTGTAGA
CAAATACTGGGACAGCTACAACCATCCCTTCAGACAGGATCAGAAGAACTTAGATCATTATATAATACAG
TAGCAACCCTCTATTGTGTGCATCAAAGGATAGAGATAAAAGACACCAAGGAAGCTTTAGACAAGATAGA
GGAAGAGCAAAACAAAAGTAAGACCACCGCACAGCAAGCGGCCGGCCGCTGATCTTCAGACCTGGAGGAG
GAGATATGAGGGACAATTGGAGAAGTGAATTATATAAATATAAAGTAGTAAAAATTGAACCATTAGGAGT
AGCACCCACCAAGGCAAAGAGAAGAGTGGTGCAGAGAGAAAAAAGAGCAGTGGGAATAGGAGCTTTGTTC
CTTGGGTTCTTGGGAGCAGCAGGAAGCACTATGGGCGCAGCGTCAATGACGCTGACGGTACAGGCCAGAC
AATTATTGTCTGGTATAGTGCAGCAGCAGAACAATTTGCTGAGGGCTATTGAGGCGCAACAGCATCTGTT
GCAACTCACAGTCTGGGGCATCAAGCAGCTCCAGGCAAGAATCCTGGCTGTGGAAAGATACCTAAAGGAT
CAACAGCTCCTGGGGATTTGGGGTTGCTCTGGAAAACTCATTTGCACCACTGCTGTGCCTTGGAATGCTA
GTTGGAGTAATAAATCTCTGGAACAGATTTGGAATCACACGACCTGGATGGAGTGGGACAGAGAAATTAA
CAATTACACAAGCTTAATACACTCCTTAATTGAAGAATCGCAAAACCAGCAAGAAAAGAATGAACAAGAA
TTATTGGAATTAGATAAATGGGCAAGTTTGTGGAATTGGTTTAACATAACAAATTGGCTGTGGTATATAA
AATTATTCATAATGATAGTAGGAGGCTTGGTAGGTTTAAGAATAGTTTTTGCTGTACTTTCTATAGTGAA
TAGAGTTAGGCAGGGATATTCACCATTATCGTTTCAGACCCACCTCCCAACCCCGAGGGGACCCGACAGG
CCCGAAGGAATAGAAGAAGAAGGTGGAGAGAGAGACAGAGACAGATCCATTCGATTAGTGAACGGATCTC
GACGGTATCGCCAAATGGCAGTATTCATCCACAATTTTAAAAGAAAAGGGGGGATTGGGGGGTACAGTGC
AGGGGAAAGAATAGTAGACATAATAGCAACAGACATACAAACTAAAGAATTACAAAAACAAATTACAAAA
ATTCAAAATTTTCGGGTTTATTACAGGGACAGCAGAGATCCAGTTTGGATCGATAAGCTTGATATCGAAT
TCGGAGCACTGTCCTCCGAACGTCGGAGCACTGTCCTCCGAACGTCGGAGCACTGTCCTCCGAACGTCGG
AGCACTGTCCTCCGAACGGAGCATGTCCTCCGAACGTCGGAGCACTGTCCTCCGAACGACTAGTTAGGCG
TGTACGGTGGGAGGCCTATATAAGCAGAGCTCGTTTAGTGAACCGTCAGATCGCCTGGAGACGCCATCCA
CGCTGTTTTGACCTCCATAGAAGACACCGGGACCGATCCAGCCTCTCGACATTCGTTGGATCCGGGTAGG
GGAGGCGCTTTTCCCAAGGCAGTCTGGAGCATGCGCTTTAGCAGCCCCGCTGGGCACTTGGCGCTACACA
AGTGGCCTCTGGCCTCGCACACATTCCACATCCACCGGTAGGCGCCAACCGGCTCCGTTCTTTGGTGGCC
CCTTCGCGCCACCTTCTACTCCTCCCCTAGTCAGGAAGTTCCCCCCCGCCCCGCAGCTCGCGTCGTGCAG
GACGTGACAAATGGAAGTAGCACGTCTCACTAGTCTCGTGCAGATGGACAGCACCGCTGAGCAATGGAAG
CGGGTAGGCCTTTGGGGCAGCGGCCAATAGCAGCTTTGCTCCTTCGCTTTCTGGGCTCAGGGGCGGGGCG
GGCGCCCGAAGGTCCTCCGGAGGCCCGGCATTCTGCACGCTTCAAAAGCGCACGTCTGCCGCGCTGTTCT
CCTCTTCCTCATCTCCGGGCCTTTCGACCTGCAGCCCAAGCTTACCATGAGCGAGCTGATTAAGGAGAAC
ATGCACATGAAGCTGTACATGGAGGGCACCGTGGACAACCATCACTTCAAGTGCACATCCGAGGGCGAAG
GCAAGCCCTACGAGGGCACCCAGACCATGAGAATCAAGGTGGTCGAGGGCGGCCCTCTCCCCTTCGCCTT
CGACATCCTGGCTACTAGCTTCCTCTACGGCAGCAAGACCTTCATCAACCACACCCAGGGCATCCCCGAC
TTCTTCAAGCAGTCCTTCCCTGAGGGCTTCACATGGGAGAGAGTCACCACATACGAAGACGGGGGCGTGC
TGACCGCTACCCAGGACACCAGCCTCCAGGACGGCTGCCTCATCTACAACGTCAAGATCAGAGGGGTGAA
CTTCACATCCAACGGCCCTGTGATGCAGAAGAAAACACTCGGCTGGGAGGCCTTCACCGAGACGCTGTAC
CCCGCTGACGGCGGCCTGGAAGGCAGAAACGACATGGCCCTGAAGCTCGTGGGCGGGAGCCATCTGATCG
CAAACATCAAGACCACATATAGATCCAAGAAACCCGCTAAGAACCTCAAGATGCCTGGCGTCTACTATGT
GGACTACAGACTGGAAAGAATCAAGGAGGCCAACAACGAGACCTACGTCGAGCAGCACGAGGTGGCAGTG
GCCAGATACTGCGACCTCCCTAGCAAACTGGGGCACAAGCTTAATTAAGATCCTTGACTTGCGGCCGCAA
CTCCCACCTGCAACATGCGTGACTGACTGAGGCCGCGACTCTAGAGTCGACCTGCAGGCATGCAAGCTTG
ATATCAAGCTTATCGATAATCAACCTCTGGATTACAAAATTTGTGAAAGATTGACTGGTATTCTTAACTA
TGTTGCTCCTTTTACGCTATGTGGATACGCTGCTTTAATGCCTTTGTATCATGCTATTGCTTCCCGTATG
GCTTTCATTTTCTCCTCCTTGTATAAATCCTGGTTGCTGTCTCTTTATGAGGAGTTGTGGCCCGTTGTCA
GGCAACGTGGCGTGGTGTGCACTGTGTTTGCTGACGCAACCCCCACTGGTTGGGGCATTGCCACCACCTG
TCAGCTCCTTTCCGGGACTTTCGCTTTCCCCCTCCCTATTGCCACGGCGGAACTCATCGCCGCCTGCCTT
GCCCGCTGCTGGACAGGGGCTCGGCTGTTGGGCACTGACAATTCCGTGGTGTTGTCGGGGAAATCATCGT
CCTTTCCTTGGCTGCTCGCCTGTGTTGCCACCTGGATTCTGCGCGGGACGTCCTTCTGCTACGTCCCTTC
GGCCCTCAATCCAGCGGACCTTCCTTCCCGCGGCCTGCTGCCGGCTCTGCGGCCTCTTCCGCGTCTTCGC
CTTCGCCCTCAGACGAGTCGGATCTCCCTTTGGGCCGCCTCCCCGCATC
